>Addgene plasmid #250254 | pJC2722 - pCDNA4TO-CMV-3xFLAG-Halo-AARS1 | addgene full sequence | sequence record 497475 | Addgene NGS Result
GTCTAGAGGGCCCGTTTAAACCCGCTGATCAGCCTCGACTGTGCCTTCTAGTTGCCAGCCATCTGTTGTT
TGCCCCTCCCCCGTGCCTTCCTTGACCCTGGAAGGTGCCACTCCCACTGTCCTTTCCTAATAAAATGAGG
AAATTGCATCGCATTGTCTGAGTAGGTGTCATTCTATTCTGGGGGGTGGGGTGGGGCAGGACAGCAAGGG
GGAGGATTGGGAAGACAATAGCAGGCATGCTGGGGATGCGGTGGGCTCTATGGCTTCTGAGGCGGAAAGA
ACCAGCTGGGGCTCTAGGGGGTATCCCC
[124 nt withheld, positions 309-432]
C
[91 nt withheld, positions 434-524]
A
[49 nt withheld, positions 526-574]
CCTTTGACGTTGGAGTCCACGTTCTTT
[37 nt withheld, positions 602-638]
ACCCTATCTCGGTCTATTCTTTTGATTTATAAGGGATTTTGCCGATTTCGGCCTATTGGTTAAAAAATGA
GCTGATTTAACAAAAATTTAACGCGAATTAATTCTGTGGAATGTGTGTCAGTTAGGGTGTGGAAAGTCCC
CAGGCTCCCCAGCAGGCAGAAGTATGCAAAGCATGCATCTCAATTAGTCAGCAACCAGGTGTGGAAAGTC
CCCAGGCTCCCCAGCAGGCAGAAGTATGCAAAGCATGCATCTCAATTAGTCAGCAACCATAGTCCCGCCC
CTAACTCCGCCCATCCCGCCCCTAACTCCGCCCAGTTCCGCCCATTCTCCGCCCCATGGCTGACTAATTT
TTTTTATTTATGCAGAGGCCGAGGCCGCCTCTGCCTCTGAGCTATTCCAGAAGTAGTGAGGAGGCTTTTT
TGGAGGCCTAGGCTTTTGCAAAAAGCTCCCGGGAGCTTGTATATCCATTTTCGGATCTGATCAGCACGTG
TTGACAATTAATCATCGGCATAGTATATCGGCATAGTATAATACGACAAGGTGAGGAACTAAACCATGGC
CAAGTTGACCAGTGCCGTTCCGGTGCTCACCGCGCGCGACGTCGCCGGAGCGGTCGAGTTCTGGACCGAC
CGGCTCGGGTTCTCCCGGGACTTCGTGGAGGACGACTTCGCCGGTGTGGTCCGGGACGACGTGACCCTGT
TCATCAGCGCGGTCCAGGACCAGGTGGTGCCGGACAACACCCTGGCCTGGGTGTGGGTGCGCGGCCTGGA
CGAGCTGTACGCCGAGTGGTCGGAGGTCGTGTCCACGAACTTCCGGGACGCCTCCGGGCCGGCCATGACC
GAGATCGGCGAGCAGCCGTGGGGGCGGGAGTTCGCCCTGCGCGACCCGGCCGGCAACTGCGTGCACTTCG
TGGCCGAGGAGCAGGACTGACACGTGCTACGAGATTTCGATTCCACCGCCGCCTTCTATGAAAGGTTGGG
CTTCGGAATCGTTTTCCGGGACGCCGGCTGGATGATCCTCCAGCGCGGGGATCTCATGCTGGAGTTCTTC
GCCCACCCCAACTTGTTTATTGCAGCTTATAATGGTTACAAATAAAGCAATAGCATCACAAATTTCACAA
ATAAAGCATTTTTTTCACTGCATTCTAGTTGTGGTTTGTCCAAACTCATCAATGTATCTTATCATGTCTG
TATACCGTCGACCTCTAGCTAGAGCTTGGCGTAATCATGGTCATAGCTGTTTCCTGTGTGAAATTGTTAT
CCGCTCACAATTCCACACAACATACGAGCCGGAAGCATAAAGTGTAAAGCCTGGGGTGCCTAATGAGTGA
GCTAACTCACATTAATTGCGTTGCGCTCACTGCCCGCTTTCCAGTCGGGAAACCTGTCGTGCCAGCTGCA
TTAATGAATCGGCCAACGCGCGGGGAGAGGCGGTTTGCGTATTGGGCGCTCTTCCGCTTCCTCGCTCACT
GACTCGCTGCGCTCGGTCGTTCGGCTGCGGCGAGCGGTATCAGCTCACTCAAAGGCGGTAATACGGTTAT
CCACAGAATCAGGGGATAACGCAGGAAAGAACATGTGAGCAAAAGGCCAGCAAAAGGCCAGGAACCGTAA
AAAGGCCGCGTTGCTGGCGTTTTTCCATAGGCTCCGCCCCCCTGACGAGCATCACAAAAATCGACGCTCA
AGTCAGAGGTGGCGAAACCCGACAGGACTATAAAGATACCAGGCGTTTCCCCCTGGAAGCTCCCTCGTGC
GCTCTCCTGTTCCGACCCTGCCGCTTACCGGATACCTGTCCGCCTTTCTCCCTTCGGGAAGCGTGGCGCT
TTCTCATAGCTCACGCTGTAGGTATCTCAGTTCGGTGTAGGTCGTTCGCTCCAAGCTGGGCTGTGTGCAC
GAACCCCCCGTTCAGCCCGACCGCTGCGCCTTATCCGGTAACTATCGTCTTGAGTCCAACCCGGTAAGAC
ACGACTTATCGCCACTGGCAGCAGCCACTGGTAACAGGATTAGCAGAGCGAGGTATGTAGGCGGTGCTAC
AGAGTTCTTGAAGTGGTGGCCTAACTACGGCTACACTAGAAGAACAGTATTTGGTATCTGCGCTCTGCTG
AAGCCAGTTACCTTCGGAAAAAGAGTTGGTAGCTCTTGATCCGGCAAACAAACCACCGCTGGTAGCGGTG
GTTTTTTTGTTTGCAAGCAGCAGATTACGCGCAGAAAAAAAGGATCTCAAGAAGATCCTTTGATCTTTTC
TACGGGGTCTGACGCTCAGTGGAACGAAAACTCACGTTAAGGGATTTTGGTCATGAGATTATCAAAAAGG
ATCTTCACCTAGATCCTTTTAAATTAAAAATGAAGTTTTAAATCAATCTAAAGTATATATGAGTAAACTT
GGTCTGACAGTTACCAATGCTTAATCAGTGAGGCACCTATCTCAGCGATCTGTCTATTTCGTTCATCCAT
AGTTGCCTGACTCCCCGTCGTGTAGATAACTACGATACGGGAGGGCTTACCATCTGGCCCCAGTGCTGCA
ATGATACCGCGAGACCCACGCTCACCGGCTCCAGATTTATCAGCAATAAACCAGCCAGCCGGAAGGGCCG
AGCGCAGAAGTGGTCCTGCAACTTTATCCGCCTCCATCCAGTCTATTAATTGTTGCCGGGAAGCTAGAGT
AAGTAGTTCGCCAGTTAATAGTTTGCGCAACGTTGTTGCCATTGCTACAGGCATCGTGGTGTCACGCTCG
TCGTTTGGTATGGCTTCATTCAGCTCCGGTTCCCAACGATCAAGGCGAGTTACATGATCCCCCATGTTGT
GCAAAAAAGCGGTTAGCTCCTTCGGTCCTCCGATCGTTGTCAGAAGTAAGTTGGCCGCAGTGTTATCACT
CATGGTTATGGCAGCACTGCATAATTCTCTTACTGTCATGCCATCCGTAAGATGCTTTTCTGTGACTGGT
GAGTACTCAACCAAGTCATTCTGAGAATAGTGTATGCGGCGACCGAGTTGCTCTTGCCCGGCGTCAATAC
GGGATAATACCGCGCCACATAGCAGAACTTTAAAAGTGCTCATCATTGGAAAACGTTCTTCGGGGCGAAA
ACTCTCAAGGATCTTACCGCTGTTGAGATCCAGTTCGATGTAACCCACTCGTGCACCCAACTGATCTTCA
GCATCTTTTACTTTCACCAGCGTTTCTGGGTGAGCAAAAACAGGAAGGCAAAATGCCGCAAAAAAGGGAA
TAAGGGCGACACGGAAATGTTGAATACTCATACTCTTCCTTTTTCAATATTATTGAAGCATTTATCAGGG
TTATTGTCTCATGAGCGGATACATATTTGAATGTATTTAGAAAAATAAACAAATAGGGGTTCCGCGCACA
TTTCCCCGAAAAGTGCCACCTGACGTCGACGGATCGGGAGATCTCCCGATCCCCTATGGTGCACTCTCAG
TACAATCTGCTCTGATGCCGCATAGTTAAGCCAGTATCTGCTCCCTGCTTGTGTGTTGGAGGTCGCTGAG
TAGTGCGCGAGCAAAATTTAAGCTACAACAAGGCAAGGCTTGACCGACAATTGCATGAAGAATCTGCTTA
GGGTTAGGCGTTTTGCGCTGCTTCGCGATGTACGGGCCAGATATACGCGTTGACATTGATTATTGACTAG
TTATTAATAGTAATCAATTACGGGGTCATTAGTTCATAGCCCATATATGGAGTTCCGCGTTACATAACTT
ACGGTAAATGGCCCGCCTGGCTGACCGCCCAACGACCCCCGCCCATTGACGTCAATAATGACGTATGTTC
CCATAGTAACGCCAATAGGGACTTTCCATTGACGTCAATGGGTGGAGTATTTACGGTAAACTGCCCACTT
GGCAGTACATCAAGTGTATCATATGCCAAGTACGCCCCCTATTGACGTCAATGACGGTAAATGGCCCGCC
TGGCATTATGCCCAGTACATGACCTTATGGGACTTTCCTACTTGGCAGTACATCTACGTATTAGTCATCG
CTATTACCATGGTGATGCGGTTTTGGCAGTACATCAATGGGCGTGGATAGCGGTTTGACTCACGGGGATT
TCCAAGTCTCCACCCCATTGACGTCAATGGGAGTTTGTTTTGGCACCAAAATCAACGGGACTTTCCAAAA
TGTCGTAACAACTCCGCCCCATTGACGCAAATGGGCGGTAGGCGTGTACGGTGGGAGGTCTATATAAGCA
GAGCTCTCCCTATCAGTGATAGAGATCTCCCTATCAGTGATAGAGATCGTCGACGAGCTCGTTTAGTGAA
CCGTCAGATCGCCTGGAGACGCCATCCACGCTGTTTTGACCTCCATAGAAGACACCGGGACCGATCCAGC
CTCCGGACTCTAGCGTTTAAACTTAAGCTTACCAATGATGGACTACAAGGACCACGACGGCGACTACAAG
GACCACGACATCGACTACAAGGACGACGACGACAAGGGGGCGGCCGCAGAAATCGGTACTGGCTTTCCAT
TCGACCCCCATTATGTGGAAGTCCTGGGCGAGCGCATGCACTACGTCGATGTTGGTCCGCGCGATGGCAC
CCCTGTGCTGTTCCTGCACGGTAACCCGACCTCCTCCTACGTGTGGCGCAACATCATCCCGCATGTTGCA
CCGACCCATCGCTGCATTGCTCCAGACCTGATCGGTATGGGCAAATCCGACAAACCAGACCTGGGTTATT
TCTTCGACGACCACGTCCGCTTCATGGATGCCTTCATCGAAGCCCTGGGTCTGGAAGAGGTCGTCCTGGT
CATTCACGACTGGGGCTCCGCTCTGGGTTTCCACTGGGCCAAGCGCAATCCAGAGCGCGTCAAAGGTATT
GCATTTATGGAGTTCATCCGCCCTATCCCGACCTGGGACGAATGGCCAGAATTTGCCCGCGAGACCTTCC
AGGCCTTCCGCACCACCGACGTCGGCCGCAAGCTGATCATCGATCAGAACGTTTTTATCGAGGGTACGCT
GCCGATGGGTGTCGTCCGCCCGCTGACTGAAGTCGAGATGGACCATTACCGCGAGCCGTTCCTGAATCCT
GTTGACCGCGAGCCACTGTGGCGCTTCCCAAACGAGCTGCCAATCGCCGGTGAGCCAGCGAACATCGTCG
CGCTGGTCGAAGAATACATGGACTGGCTGCACCAGTCCCCTGTCCCGAAGCTGCTGTTCTGGGGCACCCC
AGGCGTTCTGATCCCACCGGCCGAAGCCGCTCGCCTGGCCAAAAGCCTGCCTAACTGCAAGGCTGTGGAC
ATCGGCCCGGGTCTGAATCTGCTGCAAGAAGACAACCCGGACCTGATCGGCAGCGAGATCGCGCGCTGGC
TGTCGACGCTCGAGATTTCCGGCGAGCCAACCACTGAGGATCTGTACTTTCAGAGCGCGGCCGGAAGCGC
TATGGACTCTACTCTAACAGCAAGTGAAATCCGGCAGCGATTTATAGATTTCTTCAAGAGGAACGAGCAT
ACGTATGTTCACTCGTCTGCCACCATCCCATTGGATGACCCCACTTTGCTCTTTGCCAATGCAGGCATGA
ACCAGTTTAAACCCATTTTCCTGAACACAATTGACCCATCTCACCCCATGGCAAAGCTGAGCAGAGCTGC
CAATACCCAGAAGTGCATCCGGGCTGGGGGCAAACATAATGACCTGGACGATGTGGGCAAGGATGTCTAT
CATCACACCTTCTTCGAGATGCTGGGCTCTTGGTCTTTTGGAGATTACTTTAAGGAATTGGCATGTAAGA
TGGCTCTGGAACTCCTCACCCAAGAGTTTGGCATTCCCATTGAAAGACTTTATGTTACTTACTTTGGCGG
GGATGAAGCAGCTGGCTTAGAAGCAGATCTGGAATGCAAACAGATCTGGCAAAATTTGGGGCTGGATGAC
ACCAAAATCCTCCCAGGCAACATGAAGGATAACTTCTGGGAGATGGGTGACACGGGCCCCTGTGGTCCTT
GCAGTGAGATCCACTACGACCGGATTGGTGGTCGGGACGCCGCACATCTTGTCAACCAGGACGACCCTAA
TGTGCTGGAGATCTGGAACCTTGTGTTCATCCAGTATAACAGGGAAGCTGATGGCATTCTGAAACCTCTT
CCCAAGAAAAGCATTGACACAGGGATGGGCCTGGAACGACTGGTATCTGTGCTGCAGAATAAGATGTCCA
ACTATGACACTGACCTTTTTGTCCCTTACTTTGAAGCCATTCAGAAGGGCACAGGTGCCCGACCATACAC
TGGGAAAGTTGGTGCTGAGGATGCCGATGGGATTGACATGGCCTACCGGGTGCTGGCTGACCACGCTCGG
ACCATCACTGTGGCACTGGCTGATGGTGGCCGGCCTGACAACACAGGGCGTGGATATGTGTTGAGACGGA
TTCTCCGCCGAGCTGTCCGATACGCCCATGAAAAGCTCAATGCCAGCAGGGGCTTCTTTGCTACGTTAGT
GGATGTTGTCGTCCAGTCCCTGGGAGATGCATTTCCTGAGCTGAAGAAGGACCCAGACATGGTGAAGGAC
ATCATTAATGAAGAAGAGGTGCAGTTTCTCAAGACTCTCAGCAGAGGGCGTCGCATCCTGGACAGGAAAA
TTCAGAGCCTGGGAGACAGCAAGACCATTCCCGGAGACACTGCTTGGCTCCTCTATGACACCTATGGGTT
TCCAGTGGATCTGACTGGACTGATTGCTGAAGAGAAGGGCCTGGTGGTAGACATGGATGGCTTTGAAGAG
GAGAGGAAACTGGCCCAGCTGAAATCACAGGGCAAGGGAGCTGGTGGGGAAGACCTCATTATGCTGGACA
TTTACGCTATCGAAGAGCTCCGGGCACGGGGTCTGGAGGTCACAGATGATTCCCCAAAGTACAATTACCA
TTTGGACTCCAGTGGTAGCTATGTATTTGAGAACACAGTGGCTACGGTGATGGCTCTGCGCAGGGAGAAG
ATGTTCGTGGAAGAGGTGTCCACAGGCCAGGAGTGTGGAGTGGTGCTGGACAAGACCTGTTTCTATGCTG
AGCAAGGAGGCCAGATCTATGACGAAGGCTACCTGGTGAAGGTGGATGACAGCAGTGAAGATAAAACAGA
GTTTACAGTGAAGAATGCTCAGGTCCGAGGAGGGTATGTGCTACACATTGGAACCATCTACGGTGACCTG
AAAGTGGGGGATCAGGTCTGGCTGTTTATTGATGAGCCCCGACGAAGACCCATCATGAGCAACCACACAG
CTACGCACATTCTGAACTTCGCCCTGCGCTCAGTGCTTGGGGAAGCTGACCAGAAAGGCTCATTGGTTGC
TCCTGACCGCCTCAGATTTGACTTTACTGCCAAGGGAGCCATGTCCACCCAACAGATCAAGAAGGCTGAA
GAGATTGCTAATGAGATGATTGAGGCAGCCAAGGCCGTCTATACCCAGGATTGCCCCCTGGCAGCAGCGA
AAGCCATCCAGGGCCTACGGGCTGTGTTTGATGAGACCTATCCTGACCCTGTGCGAGTCGTCTCCATTGG
GGTCCCGGTGTCCGAGTTGCTGGATGACCCCTCTGGGCCTGCTGGCTCCCTGACTTCTGTTGAGTTCTGT
GGGGGAACGCACCTGCGGAACTCGAGTCATGCAGGAGCTTTTGTGATCGTGACGGAAGAAGCCATTGCCA
AGGGTATCCGGAGGATTGTGGCTGTCACAGGTGCCGAGGCCCAGAAGGCCCTCAGGAAAGCAGAGAGCTT
GAAGAAATGTCTCTCTGTCATGGAAGCCAAAGTGAAGGCTCAGACTGCTCCAAACAAGGATGTGCAGAGG
GAGATCGCTGACCTTGGAGAGGCCCTGGCCACTGCAGTCATCCCCCAGTGGCAGAAGGATGAATTGCGGG
AGACTCTCAAATCCCTAAAGAAGGTCATGGATGACTTGGACCGAGCCAGCAAAGCCGATGTCCAGAAACG
AGTGTTAGAGAAGACGAAGCAGTTCATCGACAGCAACCCCAACCAGCCTCTTGTCATCCTGGAGATGGAG
AGCGGCGCCTCAGCCAAGGCCCTGAATGAAGCCTTGAAGCTCTTCAAGATGCACTCCCCTCAGACTTCTG
CCATGCTCTTCACGGTGGACAATGAGGCTGGCAAGATCACGTGCCTGTGTCAAGTCCCCCAGAATGCAGC
CAATCGGGGCTTAAAAGCCAGCGAGTGGGTGCAGCAGGTGTCAGGCTTGATGGACGGTAAAGGTGGTGGC
AAGGATGTGTCTGCACAGGCCACAGGCAAGAACGTTGGCTGCCTGCAGGAGGCGCTGCAGCTGGCCACTT
CCTTCGCCCAGCTGCGCCTCGGGGATGTAAAGAACTGA
Features (pLannotate 1.2.2; 25 found; start..end, strand, type, name):
     39..263     +  polyA_signal   bGH poly(A) signal: bovine growth hormone polyadenylation signal
    267..288     +  promoter       SV40 promoter (fragment): SV40 enhancer and early promoter
    309..737     +  rep_origin     f1 ori (sequence partly withheld): f1 bacteriophage origin of replication; arrow indicates direction of (+) strand synthesis
    751..1080    +  promoter       SV40 promoter: SV40 enhancer and early promoter
   1128..1175    +  promoter       EM7 promoter: synthetic bacterial promoter&nbsp
   1194..1568    +  CDS            BleoR: antibiotic-binding protein; Sh ble from Streptoalloteichus hindustanus; confers resistance to bleomycin, phleomycin, and Zeocin™
   1578..1703    +  CDS            ble (fragment): BLE_KLEPN - Experimental evidence at protein level: Swiss-Prot protein existence level 1. Binding protein with a strong affinity to the bleomycin family of antibiotics. Binds to CL990; an antimitotic-antibiotic compound. From Klebsiella pneumoniae.
   1698..1819    +  polyA_signal   SV40 poly(A) signal: SV40 polyadenylation signal
   1892..1908    -  protein_bind   lac operator: The lac repressor binds to the lac operator to inhibit transcription in E. coli. This inhibition can be relieved by adding lactose or isopropyl-β-D-thiogalactopyranoside (IPTG). lac repressor encoded by lacI
   1916..1946    -  promoter       lac promoter: promoter for the E. coli lac operon
   1961..1982    -  protein_bind   CAP binding site: CAP binding activates transcription in the presence of cAMP. E. coli catabolite activator protein
   1995..2087    -  CDS            lacI (fragment): lac repressor; lacI; The lac repressor binds to the lac operator to inhibit transcription in E. coli. This inhibition can be relieved by adding lactose or isopropyl-β-D-thiogalactopyranoside (IPTG).
   2270..2858    -  rep_origin     ori: high-copy-number ColE1/pMB1/pBR322/pUC origin of replication
   3029..3889    -  CDS            AmpR: β-lactamase; bla; confers resistance to ampicillin, carbenicillin, and related antibiotics
   3890..3994    -  promoter       AmpR promoter: bla
   4053..4105    -  misc_feature   bom (fragment): basis of mobility region from pBR322
   4260..4639    +  enhancer       CMV enhancer: human cytomegalovirus immediate early enhancer
   4640..4843    +  promoter       CMV promoter: human cytomegalovirus (CMV) immediate early promoter
   4845..4864    +  promoter       PLtetO-1 promoter (fragment): modified phage lambda PL promoter with tet operator sites (Lutz and Bujard, 1997)
   4866..4885    +  promoter       PLtetO-1 promoter (fragment): modified phage lambda PL promoter with tet operator sites (Lutz and Bujard, 1997)
   4893..4926    +  promoter       TRE3GV promoter (fragment): 3rd-generation Tet-responsive promoter that can be activated by binding of Tet-On® 3G, optimized for retroviral and lentiviral vectors
   5064..5084    +  CDS            FLAG (fragment): FLAG® epitope tag, followed by an enterokinase cleavage site
   5094..5981    +  CDS            HaloTag®: modified bacterial dehalogenase that forms covalent bonds with chloroalkane derivatives
   5994..6014    +  CDS            TEV site: tobacco etch virus (TEV) protease recognition and cleavage site
   6030..8933    +  CDS            AARS1: SYAC_HUMAN - Also known as AARS From Homo sapiens (Human).
