[The description below was written by a language model from this plasmid's Addgene catalogue record and pLannotate feature annotations shown in this document.]
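Description:
pJC2722 - pCDNA4TO-CMV-3xFLAG-Halo-AARS1 is an 8.9 kb mammalian expression plasmid built on the pCDNA4TO backbone for cDNA expression of affinity-tagged human AARS1, the cytoplasmic alanyl-tRNA synthetase. It is propagated in E. coli as a high-copy plasmid through a ColE1/pUC-type origin and selected with ampicillin via the β-lactamase gene. An f1 origin is also present. A second marker cassette places the Sh ble (bleomycin/Zeocin resistance) gene under both the SV40 early promoter and the bacterial EM7 promoter, followed by an SV40 poly(A) signal. This allows Zeocin selection of transfected mammalian cells as well as bacteria.

The expression unit is driven by the CMV immediate early enhancer and promoter. Immediately downstream, the annotation software picks up two short tet operator-containing fragments, labelled as PLtetO-1 and TRE3GV fragments. This matches the CMV/TetO2 design typical of TO-type vectors, in which transcription is constitutive in ordinary cells but can be repressed by Tet repressor and induced with tetracycline or doxycycline in repressor-expressing lines. The open reading frame encodes an N-terminal 3xFLAG epitope (only a single FLAG fragment is annotated in the feature table), followed by HaloTag, a TEV protease cleavage site and the AARS1 coding sequence, and it ends at the bGH polyadenylation signal. FLAG supports immunodetection and immunoprecipitation, while HaloTag binds chloroalkane ligands covalently for capture or fluorescent labelling. The TEV site allows the tags to be removed from AARS1. The record associates the plasmid with work on protein degradation marked by C-terminal amides through SCF-FBXO31, but it does not describe a specific experimental role for the plasmid beyond tagged expression.
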