Addgene plasmid #250254: pJC2722 - pCDNA4TO-CMV-3xFLAG-Halo-AARS1
Purpose: cDNA expression of affinity-tagged AARS1.
Depositing lab: Jacob Corn. Depositing organization: ETH Zurich (Swiss Federal Institute of Technology). Publication: C-terminal amides mark proteins for degradation via SCF-FBXO31. Muhar MF, Farnung J, Cernakova M, Hofmann R, Henneberg LT, Pfleiderer MM, Denoth-Lippuner A, Kalcic F, Nievergelt AS, Peters Al-Bayati M, Sidiropoulos ND, Beier V, Mann M, Jessberger S, Jinek M, Schulman BA, Bode JW, Corn JE. Nature. 2025 Feb;638(8050):519-527. doi: 10.1038/s41586-024-08475-w. PubMed 39880951.
Backbone
  Vector backbone: pCDNA4TO
  Vector type: Mammalian Expression
Growth in bacteria
  Bacterial resistance: Ampicillin, 100 μg/mL
  Growth temperature: 37°C
  Growth strain: DH5alpha
  Copy number: High Copy
Gene/Insert
  Gene/Insert name: AARS1
  Species: H. sapiens (human)
  Entrez Gene: AARS (a.k.a. CMT2N, EIEE29)
  Promoter: CMV
  Tag / fusion protein: 3xFLAG-Halo (N terminal on insert)
  Cloning method: Unknown
Terms and licenses: Academic/Nonprofit Terms; Industry Terms: Not Available to Industry
How to cite: pJC2722 - pCDNA4TO-CMV-3xFLAG-Halo-AARS1 was a gift from Jacob Corn (Addgene plasmid # 250254 ; http://n2t.net/addgene:250254 ; RRID:Addgene_250254)
